Addgene plasmid #43374: II-GCGT
Depositing lab: Chad Cowan & Kiran Musunuru. Depositing organization: Harvard University. Publication: A TALEN Genome-Editing System for Generating Human Stem Cell-Based Disease Models. Ding Q, Lee YK, Schaefer EA, Peters DT, Veres A, Kim K, Kuperwasser N, Motola DL, Meissner TB, Hendriks WT, Trevisan M, Gupta RM, Moisan A, Banks E, Friesen M, Schinzel RT, Xia F, Tang A, Xia Y, Figueroa E, Wann A, Ahfeldt T, Daheron L, Zhang F, Rubin LL, Peng LF, Chung RT, Musunuru K, Cowan CA. Cell Stem Cell. 2012 Dec 12. pii: S1934-5909(12)00645-5. doi: 10.1016/j.stem.2012.11.011. PubMed 23246482.
Backbone
  Vector backbone: pCRII-TOPO
  Backbone manufacturer: Invitrogen
  Backbone size w/o insert (bp): 3973
  Vector type: Bacterial Cloning
Growth in bacteria
  Bacterial resistance: Ampicillin and Kanamycin, 100 & 50 μg/mL
  Growth temperature: 37°C
  Growth strain: Top10
  Copy number: High Copy
Gene/Insert
  Gene/Insert name: II-GCGT
  Species: Synthetic
  Insert size (bp): 426
  Cloning method: TOPO Cloning
  Sequencing primers: 5′ T7; 3′ M13-rev
Terms and licenses: Academic/Nonprofit Terms; Industry Terms: Not Available to Industry
How to cite: II-GCGT was a gift from Chad Cowan & Kiran Musunuru (Addgene plasmid # 43374 ; http://n2t.net/addgene:43374 ; RRID:Addgene_43374)
