[The description below was written by a language model from this plasmid's Addgene catalogue record.]
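Description:
II-GCGT is a bacterial cloning plasmid built on the commercial pCRII-TOPO backbone (about 4 kb without insert), into which a 426 bp synthetic fragment was introduced by TOPO cloning. It is a high-copy plasmid maintained in E. coli and is listed with dual ampicillin and kanamycin resistance, consistent with the two selectable markers carried by this backbone. No feature table is provided, so the origin of replication and other backbone elements are not itemised. The use of T7 and M13-reverse as sequencing primers indicates that the insert sits in the standard multiple cloning region, flanked by these priming sites.

The insert is described only by its name and as synthetic; the record does not state its composition or any promoter driving it. As a cloning vector, it is not presented as an expression construct. The associated publication describes a TALEN genome-editing system for generating human stem cell-based disease models. The name therefore suggests that this plasmid is one member of a library of pre-assembled TAL effector repeat modules. Under that reading, "GCGT" would denote the four DNA bases recognised by a short block of repeats, and "II" would denote the block's position in the array. A length of 426 bp is roughly what four TAL repeats would occupy. This interpretation is inferred from the name, size and publication title rather than stated in the record. On that reading, the plasmid would serve as a source of a repeat fragment to be combined with other position-specific modules when assembling a custom TALEN DNA-binding domain in a separate expression vector.
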