>Addgene plasmid #43374 | II-GCGT | depositor partial sequence | sequence record 58639 | II-GCGT sequence 426 bps
CGTCTCGCTTAACCCCAGAGCAGGTCGTGGCAATCGCGAGCAATAACGGCGGAAAACAGGCTTTGGAAAC
GGTGCAGAGGCTCCTTCCAGTGCTGTGCCAAGCGCACGGACTGACCCCAGAGCAGGTCGTGGCGATCGCA
AGCCACGACGGAGGAAAGCAAGCCTTGGAAACAGTACAGAGGCTGTTGCCTGTGCTGTGCCAAGCGCACG
GCCTCACCCCAGAGCAGGTCGTGGCAATCGCGAGCAATAACGGCGGAAAACAGGCTTTGGAAACGGTGCA
GAGGCTCCTTCCAGTGCTGTGCCAAGCGCACGGATTAACCCCAGAGCAGGTCGTGGCCATTGCCTCGAAT
GGAGGGGGCAAACAGGCGTTGGAAACCGTACAACGATTGCTGCCGGTGCTGTGCCAAGCGCACGGGCTCA
GAGACG
