>Addgene plasmid #43374 | II-GCGT | addgene partial sequence | sequence record 61362 | M13-F20 5'-TGTAAAACGACGGCCAGT-3'
CTATAGGGCGAATTGGGCCCTCTAGATGCATGCTCGAGCGGCCGCCAGTGTGATGGATATCTGCAGAATT
CGCCCTTCTTTCGTGCCCACGTCTCTGAGCCCGTGCGCTTGGCACAGCACCGGCAGCAATCGTTGTACGG
TTTCCAACGCCTGTTTGCCCCCTCCATTCGAGGCAATGGCCACGACCTGCTCTGGGGTTAATCCGTGCGC
TTGGCACAGCACTGGAAGGAGCCTCTGCACCGTTTCCAAAGCCTGTTTTCCGCCGTTATTGCTCGCGATT
GCCACGACCTGCTCTGGGGTGAGGCCGTGCGCTTGGCACAGCACAGGCAACAGCCTCTGTACTGTTTCCA
AGGCTTGCTTTCCTCCGTCGTGGCTTGCGATCGCCACGACCTGCTCTGGGGTCAGTCCGTGCGCTTGGCA
CAGCACTGGAAGGAGCCTCTGCACCGTTTCCAAAGCCTGTTTTCCGCCGTTATTGCTCGCGATTGCCACG
ACCTGCTCTGGGGTTAAGCGAGACGCGCTAGGACGAAGGGCGAATTCCAGCACACTGGCGGCCGTTACTA
GTGGATCCGAGCTCGGTACCAAGCTTGATGCATAGCTTGAGTATTCTATAGTGTCACCTAAATAGCTTGG
CGTAATCATGGTCATAGCTGTTTCCTGTGTGAAATTGTTATCCGCTCACAATTCCACACAACATACGAGC
CGGAAGCATAAAGTGTAAAGCCTGGGGTGCCTAATGAGTGAGCTAACTCACATTAATTGCGTTGCGCTCA
CTGCCCGCTTTCCAGTCGGGAAACCTGTCGTGCCAGCTGCATTAATGAATCGGCCAACGCGCGGGGAGAG
GCGGTTTGCGTATTGGGCGCTCTTCCGCTTCCTCGCTCACTGACTCGCTGCGCTCGGTCGTTCGGCTGCG
GCGAGCGGTATCAGCTCACTCAAAGGCGGTAATACGGTTATCCACAGAATCAGGGGATAACGCAGGAAAG
AACATGTGAGCAAAAGGCCAGCAAA
